>Addgene plasmid #86586 | Ubiquitin K63C/G76C | depositor partial sequence | sequence record 168782 | C-term of MBP-TEV site and the followed insert
NNNNNNNNNNNNNNNTTTCGACTGANCCTTTCGTTTTATTTGAAGCTTATTTAATTACCTGCAGGGAATT
CGGATCCTTAGCAACCTCTTAGTCTTAAGACAAGATGTAAGGTCGACTCGCACTGAATGTTGTAATCAGA
CAGCGTTCTACCGTCCTCGAGCTGCTTACCGGCAAAGATCAATCTTTGTTGATCAGGTGGAATTCCTTCC
TTGTCTTGAATTTTAGCCTTAACGTTTTCGATGGTATCGGATGGTTCAACTTCCAGAGTTATGGTTTTAC
CGGTTAACGTCTTGACGAAGATCTGAGCGGACTGAAAATACAGGTTTTCAGAGCTCGAATTAGTCTGCGC
GTCTTTCAGGGCTTCATCGACAGTCTGACGACCGCTGGCGGCGTTGATCACCGCAGTACGCACGGCATAC
CAGAAAGCGGACATCTGCGGGATGTTCGGCATGATTTCACCTTTCTGGGCGTTTTCCATAGTGGCGGCAA
TACGCGGATCTTTCACCAACTCTTCCTCGTAAGACTTCAGCGCTACGGCACCCAGCGGTTTGTCTTTATT
AACCGCTTCCAGACCTTCATCAGTCAGCAGATAGTTTTCGAGGAACTCTTTTGCCAGCTCTTTGTTCGGA
CTGGCGGCGTTAATACCTGCGCTCAGCACGCCAACGAACGGTTTGGATGGTTGACCCTTGAAGGTCGGCA
GTACCGTTACACCATAATTCACTTTGCTGGTGTCGATGTTGGACCATGCCCACGGGCCGTTGATGGTCAT
CGCTGTTTCGCCTTTATTAAAGGCAGCTTCTGCGATGGAGTAATCGGTGTCTGCATTCATGTGTTTGTTT
TTAATCANGTCAACCAGGAANGGTCAGACCCGCTTTCGCGCCAGCGTTATCCACGCCCACGTCTTTAATG
TCGTACTTGCCGTTTTCATACTTGAACGCATAACCCCCGTCAGCAGCAATCAGCGGGCCAGGTGAAGTAC
GGTNCTTGCAGTTGAACATCAGCGCGCTCTTACCTTTCGCTTTCANTNCNTTNNTCCAGCNCNGGGNNCT
CNTCCCNNNTTTTNGNGNNNNNNNGCANATCTTNNNTANNAAANCAGCGANNNNCNTNCANCANNNNTCG
GGNAANNNANNANNNNNNNNNNNNNNNNCNNNANNNNNNNNCNGNNAANNNNNNNNNNNNNNTNNNNTCC
NNNGNNNNNNCNNTTNNTNNN
