[The description below was written by a language model from this plasmid's Addgene catalogue record.]
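Description:
Ubiquitin K63C/G76C is a bacterial expression plasmid built on the pMAL-c5X backbone, a vector designed for cytoplasmic production of maltose-binding protein (MBP) fusions in E. coli. It is selected with ampicillin and is recorded as low copy; the record does not name the origin of replication or provide a feature table, so the finer layout of the backbone cannot be confirmed here.

The insert is human ubiquitin (linked to the UBC gene entry) carrying two substitutions, K63C and G76C, which replace lysine 63 and the C-terminal glycine 76 with cysteines. Expression is driven by the Tac promoter, a hybrid trp/lac promoter that is typically IPTG-inducible. The protein is made as an N-terminal His6-MBP fusion: the MBP moiety generally improves solubility and yield and allows amylose affinity capture, while the hexahistidine tag supports metal-affinity purification. The mutation field also lists a TEV site, presumably lying between the His6-MBP carrier and ubiquitin so that TEV protease can release the ubiquitin variant after purification, although its exact position is not stated.

The stated purpose is simply bacterial expression of this double-cysteine ubiquitin. The associated publication concerns selenocysteine in expressed protein ligation and bioconjugation, which suggests the engineered cysteines serve as reactive handles at the K63 linkage position and the C terminus for site-specific chemical conjugation, though the record does not spell out the specific experimental role of this variant.
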