Addgene plasmid #86586: Ubiquitin K63C/G76C
Purpose: Bacterial expression of Ubiquitin K63C/G76C
Depositing lab: Sharon Rozovsky. Depositing organization: University of Delaware. Publication: Utilizing Selenocysteine for Expressed Protein Ligation and Bioconjugations. Liu J, Chen Q, Rozovsky S. J Am Chem Soc. 2017 Feb 10. doi: 10.1021/jacs.6b10991. PubMed 28186733.
Backbone
  Vector backbone: pMAL-c5X
  Vector type: Bacterial Expression
Growth in bacteria
  Bacterial resistance: Ampicillin, 100 μg/mL
  Growth temperature: 37°C
  Growth strain: DH5alpha
  Copy number: Low Copy
Gene/Insert
  Gene/Insert name: Ubiquitin
  Species: H. sapiens (human)
  Mutation: TEV site; K63C/G76C
  Entrez Gene: UBC (a.k.a. HMG20)
  Promoter: Tac
  Tag / fusion protein: His6-MBP (N terminal on backbone)
  Cloning method: Unknown
  Sequencing primers: 5′ MBP-F; 3′ TGTCCTACTCAGGAGAGCGTTCAC
Terms and licenses: Academic/Nonprofit Terms; Industry Terms
How to cite: Ubiquitin K63C/G76C was a gift from Sharon Rozovsky (Addgene plasmid # 86586 ; http://n2t.net/addgene:86586 ; RRID:Addgene_86586)
