LOCUS       Exported 5860 bp ds-DNA circular SYN 13-MAY-2021
DEFINITION  Bacterial expression of Ubiquitin K63C/G76C.
ACCESSION   .
VERSION     .
KEYWORDS    Ubiquitin K63C/G76C
SOURCE      synthetic DNA construct
  ORGANISM  synthetic DNA construct
REFERENCE   1 (bases 1 to 5860)
  AUTHORS   Liu J, Chen Q, Rozovsky S
  TITLE     Utilizing Selenocysteine for Expressed Protein Ligation and
            Bioconjugations.
  JOURNAL   J Am Chem Soc. 2017 Feb 10. doi: 10.1021/jacs.6b10991.
  PUBMED    28186733
REFERENCE   2 (bases 1 to 5860)
  AUTHORS   .
  TITLE     Direct Submission
  JOURNAL   Exported May 13, 2021 from SnapGene Server 1.1.58
            http://www.snapgene.com
FEATURES             Location/Qualifiers
     source          1..5860
                     /organism="synthetic DNA construct"
                     /mol_type="other DNA"
     promoter        3..80
                     /gene="lacI (mutant)"
                     /label=lacIq promoter
                     /note="In the lacIq allele, a single base change in the
                     promoter boosts expression of the lacI gene about 10-fold."
     CDS             81..1163
                     /codon_start=1
                     /gene="lacI"
                     /product="lac repressor"
                     /label=lacI
                     /note="The lac repressor binds to the lac operator to
                     inhibit transcription in E. coli. This inhibition can be
                     relieved by adding lactose or
                     isopropyl-beta-D-thiogalactopyranoside (IPTG)."
                     /translation="MKPVTLYDVAEYAGVSYQTVSRVVNQASHVSAKTREKVEAAMAEL
                     NYIPNRVAQQLAGKQSLLIGVATSSLALHAPSQIVAAIKSRADQLGASVVVSMVERSGV
                     EACKAAVHNLLAQRVSGLIINYPLDDQDAIAVEAACTNVPALFLDVSDQTPINSIIFSH
                     EDGTRLGVEHLVALGHQQIALLAGPLSSVSARLRLAGWHKYLTRNQIQPIAEREGDWSA
                     MSGFQQTMQMLNEGIVPTAMLVANDQMALGAMRAITESGLRVGADISVVGYDDTEDSSC
                     YIPPLTTIKQDFRLLGQTSVDRLLQLSQGQAVKGNQLLPVSLVKRKTTLAPNTQTASPR
                     ALADSLMQLARQVSRLESGQ"
     primer_bind     complement(100..119)
                     /label=LacI-R
                     /note="LacI, reverse primer"
     promoter        1406..1434
                     /label=tac promoter
                     /note="strong E. coli promoter; hybrid between the trp and
                     lac UV5 promoters"
     protein_bind    1442..1458
                     /label=lac operator
                     /bound_moiety="lac repressor encoded by lacI"
                     /note="The lac repressor binds to the lac operator to
                     inhibit transcription in E. coli. This inhibition can be
                     relieved by adding lactose or
                     isopropyl-beta-D-thiogalactopyranoside (IPTG)."
     primer_bind     1447..1469
                     /label=M13/pUC Reverse
                     /note="In lacZ gene"
     CDS             1537..1554
                     /codon_start=1
                     /product="6xHis affinity tag"
                     /label=6xHis
                     /translation="HHHHHH"
     primer_bind     2620..2643
                     /label=MBP-F
                     /note="Maltose binding protein, forward primer"
     CDS             2659..2679
                     /codon_start=1
                     /product="tobacco etch virus (TEV) protease recognition and
                     cleavage site"
                     /label=TEV site
                     /translation="ENLYFQS"
     CDS             2683..2904
                     /codon_start=1
                     /product="human ubiquitin"
                     /label=ubiquitin
                     /translation="QIFVKTLTGKTITLEVEPSDTIENVKAKIQDKEGIPPDQQRLIFA
                     GKQLEDGRTLSDYNIQCESTLHLVLRLRG"
     terminator      2946..3032
                     /gene="Escherichia coli rrnB"
                     /label=rrnB T1 terminator
                     /note="transcription terminator T1 from the E. coli rrnB
                     gene"
     terminator      3124..3151
                     /label=rrnB T2 terminator
                     /note="transcription terminator T2 from the E. coli rrnB
                     gene"
     promoter        3179..3269
                     /gene="bla"
                     /label=AmpR promoter
     CDS             3270..4130
                     /codon_start=1
                     /gene="bla"
                     /product="beta-lactamase"
                     /label=AmpR
                     /note="confers resistance to ampicillin, carbenicillin, and
                     related antibiotics"
                     /translation="MSIQHFRVALIPFFAAFCLPVFAHPETLVKVKDAEDQLGARVGYI
                     ELDLNSGKILESFRPEERFPMMSTFKVLLCGAVLSRVDAWQEQLGRRIHYSQNDLVEYS
                     PVTEKHLTDGMTVRELCSAAITMSDNTAANLLLTTIGGPKELTAFLHNMGDHVTRLDRW
                     EPELNEAIPNDERDTTMPVAMATTLRKLLTGELLTLASRQQLIDWMEADKVAGPLLRSA
                     LPAGWFIADKSGAGERGSRGIIAALGPDGKPSRIVVIYTTGSQATMDERNRQIAEIGAS
                     LIKHW"
     primer_bind     complement(3488..3507)
                     /label=Amp-R
                     /note="Ampicillin resistance gene, reverse primer"
     rep_origin      4218..4806
                     /direction=RIGHT
                     /label=ori
                     /note="high-copy-number ColE1/pMB1/pBR322/pUC origin of
                     replication"
     primer_bind     4707..4726
                     /label=pBR322ori-F
                     /note="pBR322 origin, forward primer"
     primer_bind     4960..4977
                     /label=L4440
                     /note="L4440 vector, forward primer"
     primer_bind     5160..5182
                     /label=pGEX 3'
                     /note="pGEX vectors, reverse primer"
     CDS             complement(5176..5367)
                     /codon_start=1
                     /gene="rop"
                     /product="Rop protein, which maintains plasmids at low copy
                     number"
                     /label=rop
                     /translation="MTKQEKTALNMARFIRSQTLTLLEKLNELDADEQADICESLHDHA
                     DELYRSCLARFGDDGENL"
ORIGIN
        1 ccgacaccat cgaatggtgc aaaacctttc gcggtatggc atgatagcgc ccggaagaga
       61 gtcaattcag ggtggtgaat gtgaaaccag taacgttata cgatgtcgca gagtatgccg
      121 gtgtctctta tcagaccgtt tcccgcgtgg tgaaccaggc cagccacgtt tctgcgaaaa
      181 cgcgggaaaa agtggaagcg gcgatggcgg agctgaatta cattcccaac cgcgtggcac
      241 aacaactggc gggcaaacag tcgttgctga ttggcgttgc cacctccagt ctggccctgc
      301 acgcgccgtc gcaaattgtc gcggcgatta aatctcgcgc cgatcaactg ggtgccagcg
      361 tggtggtgtc gatggtagaa cgaagcggcg tcgaagcctg taaagcggcg gtgcacaatc
      421 ttctcgcgca acgcgtcagt gggctgatca ttaactatcc gctggatgac caggatgcca
      481 ttgctgtgga agctgcctgc actaatgttc cggcgttatt tcttgatgtc tctgaccaga
      541 cacccatcaa cagtattatt ttctcccatg aagacggtac gcgactgggc gtggagcatc
      601 tggtcgcatt gggtcaccag caaatcgcgc tgttagcggg cccattaagt tctgtctcgg
      661 cgcgtctgcg tctggctggc tggcataaat atctcactcg caatcaaatt cagccgatag
      721 cggaacggga aggcgactgg agtgccatgt ccggttttca acaaaccatg caaatgctga
      781 atgagggcat cgttcccact gcgatgctgg ttgccaacga tcagatggcg ctgggcgcaa
      841 tgcgcgccat taccgagtcc gggctgcgcg ttggtgcgga tatttcggta gtgggatacg
      901 acgataccga agacagctca tgttatatcc cgccgttaac caccatcaaa caggattttc
      961 gcctgctggg gcaaaccagc gtggaccgct tgctgcaact ctctcagggc caggcggtga
     1021 agggcaatca gctgttgccc gtctcactgg tgaaaagaaa aaccaccctg gcgcccaata
     1081 cacaaaccgc ctctccccgc gcgttggccg attcattaat gcagctggca cgacaggttt
     1141 cccgactgga aagcgggcag tgagcgcaac gcaattaatg taagttagct cactcattag
     1201 gcacaattct catgtttgac agcttatcat cgactgcacg gtgcaccaat gcttctggcg
     1261 tcaggcagcc atcggaagct gtggtatggc tgtgcaggtc gtaaatcact gcataattcg
     1321 tgtcgctcaa ggcgcactcc cgttctggat aatgtttttt gcgccgacat cataacggtt
     1381 ctggcaaata ttctgaaatg agctgttgac aattaatcat cggctcgtat aatgtgtgga
     1441 attgtgagcg gataacaatt tcacacagga aacagccagt ccgtttaggt gttttcacga
     1501 gcaattgacc aacaaggacc atagattatg aaaatccatc accatcacca tcacgaagaa
     1561 ggtaaactgg taatctggat taacggcgat aaaggctata acggtctcgc tgaagtcggt
     1621 aagaaattcg agaaagatac cggaattaaa gtcaccgttg agcatccgga taaactggaa
     1681 gagaaattcc cacaggttgc ggcaactggc gatggccctg acattatctt ctgggcacac
     1741 gaccgctttg gtggctacgc tcaatctggc ctgttggctg aaatcacccc ggacaaagcg
     1801 ttccaggaca agctgtatcc gtttacctgg gatgccgtac gttacaacgg caagctgatt
     1861 gcttacccga tcgctgttga agcgttatcg ctgatttata acaaagatct gctgccgaac
     1921 ccgccaaaaa cctgggaaga gatcccggcg ctggataaag aactgaaagc gaaaggtaag
     1981 agcgcgctga tgttcaacct gcaagaaccg tacttcacct ggccgctgat tgctgctgac
     2041 gggggttatg cgttcaagta tgaaaacggc aagtacgaca ttaaagacgt gggcgtggat
     2101 aacgctggcg cgaaagcggg tctgaccttc ctggttgacc tgattaaaaa caaacacatg
     2161 aatgcagaca ccgattactc catcgcagaa gctgccttta ataaaggcga aacagcgatg
     2221 accatcaacg gcccgtgggc atggtccaac atcgacacca gcaaagtgaa ttatggtgta
     2281 acggtactgc cgaccttcaa gggtcaacca tccaaaccgt tcgttggcgt gctgagcgca
     2341 ggtattaacg ccgccagtcc gaacaaagag ctggcaaaag agttcctcga aaactatctg
     2401 ctgactgatg aaggtctgga agcggttaat aaagacaaac cgctgggtgc cgtagcgctg
     2461 aagtcttacg aggaagagtt ggtgaaagat ccgcgtattg ccgccactat ggaaaacgcc
     2521 cagaaaggtg aaatcatgcc gaacatcccg cagatgtccg ctttctggta tgccgtgcgt
     2581 actgcggtga tcaacgccgc cagcggtcgt cagactgtcg atgaagccct gaaagacgcg
     2641 cagactaatt cgagctctga aaacctgtat tttcagtccg ctcagatctt cgtcaagacg
     2701 ttaaccggta aaaccataac tctggaagtt gaaccatccg ataccatcga aaacgttaag
     2761 gctaaaattc aagacaagga aggaattcca cctgatcaac aaagattgat ctttgccggt
     2821 aagcagctcg aggacggtag aacgctgtct gattacaaca ttcagtgcga gtcgacctta
     2881 catcttgtct taagactaag aggttgctaa ggatccgaat tccctgcagg taattaaata
     2941 agcttcaaat aaaacgaaag gctcagtcga aagactgggc ctttcgtttt atctgttgtt
     3001 tgtcggtgaa cgctctcctg agtaggacaa atccgccggg agcggatttg aacgttgcga
     3061 agcaacggcc cggagggtgg cgggcaggac gcccgccata aactgccagg catcaaatta
     3121 agcagaaggc catcctgacg gatggccttt ttgcgtttct acaaactctt tcggtccgtt
     3181 gtttattttt ctaaatacat tcaaatatgt atccgctcat gagacaataa ccctgataaa
     3241 tgcttcaata atattgaaaa aggaagagta tgagtattca acatttccgt gtcgccctta
     3301 ttcccttttt tgcggcattt tgccttcctg tttttgctca cccagaaacg ctggtgaaag
     3361 taaaagatgc tgaagatcag ttgggtgcac gagtgggtta catcgaactg gatctcaaca
     3421 gcggtaagat ccttgagagt tttcgccccg aagaacgttt cccaatgatg agcactttta
     3481 aagttctgct atgtggcgcg gtattatccc gtgttgacgc ctggcaagag caactcggtc
     3541 gccgcataca ctattctcag aatgacttgg ttgagtactc accagtcaca gaaaagcatc
     3601 ttacggatgg catgacagta agagaattat gcagtgctgc cataaccatg agtgataaca
     3661 ctgcggccaa cttacttctg acaacgatcg gaggaccgaa ggagctaacc gcttttttgc
     3721 acaacatggg ggatcatgta actcgccttg atcgttggga accggagctg aatgaagcca
     3781 taccaaacga cgagcgtgac accacgatgc ctgtagcaat ggcaacaacg ttgcgcaaac
     3841 tattaactgg cgaactactt actctagctt cccggcaaca attaatagac tggatggagg
     3901 cggataaagt tgcaggacca cttctgcgct cggcccttcc ggctggctgg tttattgctg
     3961 ataaatctgg agccggtgag cgtgggtctc gcggtatcat tgcagcactg gggccagatg
     4021 gtaagccctc ccgtatcgta gttatctaca cgacggggag tcaggcaact atggatgaac
     4081 gaaatagaca gatcgctgag ataggtgcct cactgattaa gcattggtaa ctgtcagacc
     4141 aagtttactc atatatactt tagattgatt tccttaggac tgagcgtcaa ccccgtagaa
     4201 aagatcaaag gatcttcttg agatcctttt tttctgcgcg taatctgctg cttgcaaaca
     4261 aaaaaaccac cgctaccagc ggtggtttgt ttgccggatc aagagctacc aactcttttt
     4321 ccgaaggtaa ctggcttcag cagagcgcag ataccaaata ctgtccttct agtgtagccg
     4381 tagttaggcc accacttcaa gaactctgta gcaccgccta catacctcgc tctgctaatc
     4441 ctgttaccag tggctgctgc cagtggcgat aagtcgtgtc ttaccgggtt ggactcaaga
     4501 cgatagttac cggataaggc gcagcggtcg ggctgaacgg ggggttcgtg cacacagccc
     4561 agcttggagc gaacgaccta caccgaactg agatacctac agcgtgagct atgagaaagc
     4621 gccacgcttc ccgaagggag aaaggcggac aggtatccgg taagcggcag ggtcggaaca
     4681 ggagagcgca cgagggagct tccaggggga aacgcctggt atctttatag tcctgtcggg
     4741 tttcgccacc tctgacttga gcgtcgattt ttgtgatgct cgtcaggggg gcggagccta
     4801 tggaaaaacg ccagcaacgc ggccttttta cggttcctgg ccttttgctg gccttttgct
     4861 cacatgttct ttcctgcgtt atcccctgat tctgtggata accgtattac cgcctttgag
     4921 tgagctgata ccgctcgccg cagccgaacg accgagcgca gcgagtcagt gagcgaggaa
     4981 gcggaagagc gcctgatgcg gtattttctc cttacgcatc tgtgcggtat ttcacaccgc
     5041 atataaggtg cactgtgact gggtcatggc tgcgccccga cacccgccaa cacccgctga
     5101 cgcgccctga cgggcttgtc tgctcccggc atccgcttac agacaagctg tgaccgtctc
     5161 cgggagctgc atgtgtcaga ggttttcacc gtcatcaccg aaacgcgcga ggcagctgcg
     5221 gtaaagctca tcagcgtggt cgtgcagcga ttcacagatg tctgcctgtt catccgcgtc
     5281 cagctcgttg agtttctcca gaagcgttaa tgtctggctt ctgataaagc gggccatgtt
     5341 aagggcggtt ttttcctgtt tggtcactga tgcctccgtg taagggggat ttctgttcat
     5401 gggggtaatg ataccgatga aacgagagag gatgctcacg atacgggtta ctgatgatga
     5461 acatgcccgg ttactggaac gttgtgaggg taaacaactg gcggtatgga tgcggcggga
     5521 ccagagaaaa atcactcagg gtcaatgcca gcgcttcgtt aatacagatg taggtgttcc
     5581 acagggtagc cagcagcatc ctgcgatgca gatccggaac ataatggtgc agggcgctga
     5641 cttccgcgtt tccagacttt acgaaacacg gaaaccgaag accattcatg ttgttgctca
     5701 ggtcgcagac gttttgcagc agcagtcgct tcacgttcgc tcgcgtatcg gtgattcatt
     5761 ctgctaacca gtaaggcaac cccgccagcc tagccgggtc ctcaacgaca ggagcacgat
     5821 catgcgcacc cgtggccagg acccaacgct gcccgaaatt
//
